>Addgene plasmid #48358 | pHJ22 | depositor full sequence | sequence record 70047 | pHJ22 sequence 6092 bps
CTGACCGTATCATGATGACTTTCTCCATCATCCCATCCCCCAAGGTGTCCGACACTGTCGTCGAGCCGTA
CAATACGACTCTCTCCGTGCACCAACTTGTGGAAAACTCCGATGAGTCGATGTGCATTGACAACGAGGCA
CTGTACGATATTTGCTTCCGCACCCTGAAACTGACAACACCAACGTTCGGTGACCTGAACCACTTGGTGT
CTGCTGTTGTGTCCGGCGTCACCTGCTGCCTGCGCTTCCCTGGTCAGTTGAACTCTGACCTCCGTAAGTT
GGCTGTGAACCTTGTCCCATTCCCGCGTCTGCACTTCTTCATGATGGGCTTCGCCCCGCTGACCAGCCGC
GGCTCGCAGCAGTACCGCGGTCTCTCCGTGCCCGAGCTAACGCAGCAGATGTTCGATGCGAAAAACATGA
TGCAAGCTGCAGATCCTCGTCACGGCCGCTACCTGACAGCGTCTGCACTCTTCCGCGGCCGCATGTCGAC
GAAGGAGGTTGATGAGCAGATGCTGAACGTGCAGAACAAGAACTCGTCCTACTTCATTGAGTGGATCGAT
CCCGAACAACATCAAGTCCTCTGTTTGCGATATCCCACCCAAGGGACTCAAGATGGCTGTCACCTTCATT
GGCAACAACACCTGCATCCAGGAGATGTTCCGCCGTGTGGGAGAGCAGTTCACCCTCATGTTCCGTCGCA
AGGCGTTCTTGCACTGGTACACTGGCGAGGGTATGGACGAGATGGAATTCACGGAGGCAGAGTCCAACAT
GAACGATCTCGTGTCTGAGTACCAGCAGTACCAGGATGCCACGATTGAGGAGGAGGGCGAGTTCGACGAG
GAGGAGCAATACTAGACGCGGACGGGGCATTTCCCGTTCGTCATTAGCAGTAGGTAATGAAGATGCTCGA
GGGTGCTCAAGCTGTGTAGCGCACGCGTTTCCTTACATATTTCTCTAACAGGCACGGAAGCCTAACAAAT
ACACTTGGCTTATTTTTTTGCCCCCTCATGTCTTGTACAAATATTTGCGATAGCTTAGCTATCAGCCACA
TTAATCAAACAAGTATACCAACAAGCCCGAAAACATAAACTCAACTGCAACGAAGCTTATAACTTCGTAT
AGCATACATTATACGAAGTTATACCGGTACACGTTCTCGTCGGCCGGCCGCTGCACGCGCCTTCGAGTTT
TTTTTCCTTTTCCCCATTTTTTTCAACTTGAAGACTTCAATTACACCAAAAAATAAAATTCACAAACTTG
GTATTCCTTTGTGTTACATTCTTGATCGCTCGCACTGACATTACAGATCTCGAATATGCGCGAAATCGTC
TGCGTTCAGGCTGGCCAATGCGGTAACCAGATCGGCTCAAAGTTCTGGGAGGTGATCCGGCCAAGCTTGG
ATGGATTGCACGCAGGTTCTCCGGCCGCTTGGGTGGAGAGGCTATTCGGCTATGACTGGGCACAACAGAC
AATCGGCTGCTCTGATGCCGCCGTGTTCCGGCTGTCAGCGCAGGGGCGCCCGGTTCTTTTTGTCAAGACC
GACCTGTCCGGTGCCCTGAATGAACTGCAGGACGAGGCAGCGCGGCTATCGTGGCTGGCCACGACGGGCG
TTCCTTGCGCAGCTGTGCTCGACGTTGTCACTGAAGCGGGAAGGGACTGGCTGCTATTGGGCGAAGTGCC
GGGGCAGGATCTCCTGTCATCTCACCTTGCTCCTGCCGAGAAAGTATCCATCATGGCTGATGCAATGCGG
CGGCTGCATACGCTTGATCCGGCTACCTGCCCATTCGACCACCAAGCGAAACATCGCATCGAGCGAGCAC
GTACTCGGATGGAAGCCGGTCTTGTCGATCAGGATGATCTGGACGAAGAGCATCAGGGGCTCGCGCCAGC
CGAACTGTTCGCCAGGCTCAAGGCGCGCATGCCCGACGGCGAGGATCTCGTCGTGACCCATGGCGATGCC
TGCTTGCCGAATATCATGGTGGAAAATGGCCGCTTTTCTGGATTCATCGACTGTGGCCGGCTGGGTGTGG
CGGACCGCTATCAGGACATAGCGTTGGCTACCCGTGATATTGCTGAAGAGCTTGGCGGCGAATGGGCTGA
CCGCTTCCTCGTGCTTTACGGTATCGCCGCTCCCGATTCGCAGCGCATCGCCTTCTATCGCCTTCTTGAC
GAGTTCTTCTCTAGAGAAGTCCATACTAACCAGGACCCACTTGACGCCACCATGGCCTCGTACCCCGGCC
ATCAACACGCGTCTGCGTTCGACCAGGCTGCGCGTTCTCGCGGCCATAGCAACCGACGTACGGCGTTGCG
CCCTCGCCGGCAGCAAGAAGCCACGGAAGTCCGCCCGGAGCAGAAAATGCCCACGCTACTGCGGGTTTAT
ATAGACGGTCCCCACGGGATGGGGAAAACCACCACCACGCAACTGCTGGTGGCCCTGGGTTCGCGCGACG
ATATCGTCTACGTACCCGAGCCGATGACTTACTGGCGGGTGCTGGGGGCTTCCGAGACAATCGCGAACAT
CTACACCACACAACACCGCCTCGACCAGGGTGAGATATCGGCCGGGGACGCGGCGGTGGTAATGACAAGC
GCCCAGATAACAATGGGCATGCCTTATGCCGTGACCGACGCCGTTCTGGCTCCTCATATCGGGGGGGAGG
CTGGGAGCTCACATGCCCCGCCCCCGGCCCTCACCCTCATCTTCGACCGCCATCCCATCGCCGCCCTCCT
GTGCTACCCGGCCGCGCGGTACCTTATGGGCAGCATGACCCCCCAGGCCGTGCTGGCGTTCGTGGCCCTC
ATCCCGCCGACCTTGCCCGGCACCAACATCGTGCTTGGGGCCCTTCCGGAGGACAGACACATCGACCGCC
TGGCCAAACGCCAGCGCCCCGGCGAGCGGCTGGACCTGGCTATGCTGGCTGCGATTCGCCGCGTTTACGG
GCTACTTGCCAATACGGTGCGGTATCTGCAGTGCGGCGGGTCGTGGCGGGAGGACTGGGGACAGCTTTCG
GGGACGGCCGTGCCGCCCCAGGGTGCCGAGCCCCAGAGCAACGCGGGCCCACGACCCCATATCGGGGACA
CGTTATTTACCCTGTTTCGGGCCCCCGAGTTGCTGGCCCCCAACGGCGACCTGTATAACGTGTTTGCCTG
GGCCTTGGACGTCTTGGCCAAACGCCTCCGTTCCATGCACGTCTTTATCCTGGATTACGACCAATCGCCC
GCCGGCTGCCGGGACGCCCTGCTGCAACTTACCTCCGGGATGGTCCAGACCCACGTCACCACCCCCGGCT
CCATACCGACGATATGCGACCTGGCGCGCACGTTTGCCCGGGAGATGGGGGAGGCTAACTGAGAATTCAT
AACTTCGTATAGCATACATTATACGAAGTTATGGATCCTGCCCATTTAGTTAGTTGGCTTTTCCCTTGTC
TCGTGTCTTTTCCGTGGAAAGGTTCCCGGAGTAATCTGATGGCACAGCAGGGAGGTGCGCCTGCAGGTTG
GTTAGGAAGGGGGGATGATGTAAAAGAAGAAAATGGGGGGATTCGAGCCCCCTTGCAGGCATGCAAGCTA
GCCAGATCCTCTACGCCGGACGCATCGTGGCCGGCATCACCGGCGCCACAGGTGCGGTTGCTGGCGCCTA
TATCGCCGACATCACCGATGGGGAAGATCGGGCTCGCCACTTCGGGCTCATGAGCGCTTGTTTCGGCGTG
GGTATGGTGGCAGGCCCCGTGGCCGGGGGACTGTTGGGCGCCATCTCCTTGCACCATTCCTTGCGGCGGC
GGTGCTCAACGGCCTCAACCTACTACTGGGCTGCTTCCTAATGCAGGAGTCGCATAAGGGAGAGCGTCGA
TATGGTGCACTCTCAGTACAATCTGCTCTGATGCCGCATAGTTAAGCCAGCCCCGACACCCGCCAACACC
CGCTGACGCGCCCTGACGGGCTTGTCTGCTCCCGGCATCCGCTTACAGACAAGCTGTGACCGTCTCCGGG
AGCTGCATGTGTCAGAGGTTTTCACCGTCATCACCGAAACGCGCGAGACGAAAGGGCCTCGTGATACGCC
TATTTTTATAGGTTAATGTCATGATAATAATGGTTTCTTAGACGTCAGGTGGCACTTTTCGGGGAAATGT
GCGCGGAACCCCTATTTGTTTATTTTTCTAAATACATTCAAATATGTATCCGCTCATGAGACAATAACCC
TGATAAATGCTTCAATAATATTGAAAAAGGAAGAGTATGAGTATTCAACATTTCCGTGTCGCCCTTATTC
CCTTTTTTGCGGCATTTTGCCTTCCTGTTTTTGCTCACCCAGAAACGCTGGTGAAAGTAAAAGATGCTGA
AGATCAGTTGGGTGCACGAGTGGGTTACATCGAACTGGATCTCAACAGCGGTAAGATCCTTGAGAGTTTT
CGCCCCGAAGAACGTTTTCCAATGATGAGCACTTTTAAAGTTCTGCTATGTGGCGCGGTATTATCCCGTA
TTGACGCCGGGCAAGAGCAACTCGGTCGCCGCATACACTATTCTCAGAATGACTTGGTTGAGTACTCACC
AGTCACAGAAAAGCATCTTACGGATGGCATGACAGTAAGAGAATTATGCAGTGCTGCCATAACCATGAGT
GATAACACTGCGGCCAACTTACTTCTGACAACGATCGGAGGACCGAAGGAGCTAACCGCTTTTTTGCACA
ACATGGGGGATCATGTAACTCGCCTTGATCGTTGGGAACCGGAGCTGAATGAAGCCATACCAAACGACGA
GCGTGACACCACGATGCCTGTAGCAATGGCAACAACGTTGCGCAAACTATTAACTGGCGAACTACTTACT
CTAGCTTCCCGGCAACAATTAATAGACTGGATGGAGGCGGATAAAGTTGCAGGACCACTTCTGCGCTCGG
CCCTTCCGGCTGGCTGGTTTATTGCTGATAAATCTGGAGCCGGTGAGCGTGGGTCTCGCGGTATCATTGC
AGCACTGGGGCCAGATGGTAAGCCCTCCCGTATCGTAGTTATCTACACGACGGGGAGTCAGGCAACTATG
GATGAACGAAATAGACAGATCGCTGAGATAGGTGCCTCACTGATTAAGCATTGGTAACTGTCAGACCAAG
TTTACTCATATATACTTTAGATTGATTTAAAACTTCATTTTTAATTTAAAAGGATCTAGGTGAAGATCCT
TTTTGATAATCTCATGACCAAAATCCCTTAACGTGAGTTTTCGTTCCACTGAGCGTCAGACCCCGTAGAA
AAGATCAAAGGATCTTCTTGAGATCCTTTTTTTCTGCGCGTAATCTGCTGCTTGCAAACAAAAAAACCAC
CGCTACCAGCGGTGGTTTGTTTGCCGGATCAAGAGCTACCAACTCTTTTTCCGAAGGTAACTGGCTTCAG
CAGAGCGCAGATACCAAATACTGTCCTTCTAGTGTAGCCGTAGTTAGGCCACCACTTCAAGAACTCTGTA
GCACCGCCTACATACCTCGCTCTGCTAATCCTGTTACCAGTGGCTGCTGCCAGTGGCGATAAGTCGTGTC
TTACCGGGTTGGACTCAAGACGATAGTTACCGGATAAGGCGCAGCGGTCGGGCTGAACGGGGGGTTCGTG
CACACAGCCCAGCTTGGAGCGAACGACCTACACCGAACTGAGATACCTACAGCGTGAGCTATGAGAAAGC
GCCACGCTTCCCGAAGGGAGAAAGGCGGACAGGTATCCGGTAAGCGGCAGGGTCGGAACAGGAGAGCGCA
CGAGGGAGCTTCCAGGGGGAAACGCCTGGTATCTTTATAGTCCTGTCGGGTTTCGCCACCTCTGACTTGA
GCGTCGATTTTTGTGATGCTCGTCAGGGGGGCGGAGCCTATGGAAAAACGCCAGCAACGCGGCCTTTTTA
CGGTTCCTGGCCTTTTGCTGGCCTTTTGCTCACATGTTCTTTCCTGCGTTATCCCCTGATTCTGTGGATA
ACCGTATTACCGCCTTTGAGTGAGCTGATACCGCTCGCCGCAGCCGAACGACCGAGCGCAGCGAGTCAGT
GAGCGAGGAAGCGGAAGAGCGCCCAATACGCAAACCGCCTCTCCCCGCGCGTTGGCCGATTCATTAATGC
AG
Features (pLannotate 1.2.2; 14 found; start..end, strand, type, name):
      3..557     +  CDS            TUBB1 (fragment): TBB1_DAUCA - Experimental evidence at protein level: Swiss-Prot protein existence level 1. Tubulin is the major constituent of microtubules. It binds two moles of GTP, one at an exchangeable site on the beta chain and one at a non-exchangeable site on the alpha chain. From Daucus carota (Wild carrot).
    559..846     +  CDS            TBB_LYMST (fragment): Experimental evidence at transcript level: Swiss-Prot protein existence level 2. Tubulin is the major constituent of microtubules. It binds two moles of GTP, one at an exchangeable site on the beta chain and one at a non-exchangeable site on the alpha chain. From Lymnaea stagnalis (Great pond snail) (Helix stagnalis).
   1109..1142    +  protein_bind   loxP: Cre-mediated recombination occurs in the 8-bp core sequence (GCATACAT). Cre recombinase
   1316..1387    +  CDS            TUBB4B (fragment): TBB4B_MESAU - Also known as TUBB2C. Experimental evidence at protein level: Swiss-Prot protein existence level 1. Tubulin is the major constituent of microtubules. It binds two moles of GTP, one at an exchangeable site on the beta chain and one at a non-exchangeable site on the alpha chain (By similarity). From Mesocricetus auratus (Golden hamster).
   1400..2180    +  CDS            NeoR/KanR (fragment): aminoglycoside phosphotransferase from Tn5; aph(3')-II (or nptII); confers resistance to neomycin, kanamycin, and G418 (Geneticin®)
   2222..3352    +  CDS            HSV TK: herpes simplex virus thymidine kinase confers sensitivity to nucleoside analogs such as acyclovir or ganciclovir
   3359..3392    +  protein_bind   loxP: Cre-mediated recombination occurs in the 8-bp core sequence (GCATACAT). Cre recombinase
   3575..3850    +  CDS            TcR (fragment): tetracycline efflux protein; tet; confers resistance to tetracycline
   3850..3900    -  misc_feature   bom (fragment): basis of mobility region from pBR322
   4002..4037    -  CDS            rop (fragment): Rop protein, which maintains plasmids at low copy number; rop
   4132..4236    +  promoter       AmpR promoter: bla
   4237..5097    +  CDS            AmpR: β-lactamase; bla; confers resistance to ampicillin, carbenicillin, and related antibiotics
   5268..5856    +  rep_origin     ori: high-copy-number ColE1/pMB1/pBR322/pUC origin of replication
   6039..3       +  CDS            lacI (fragment) (across the origin): lac repressor; lacI; The lac repressor binds to the lac operator to inhibit transcription in E. coli. This inhibition can be relieved by adding lactose or isopropyl-β-D-thiogalactopyranoside (IPTG).
