[The description below was written by a language model from this plasmid's Addgene catalogue record and pLannotate feature annotations shown in this document.]
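Description:
pHJ22 is a 6,092 bp Cre/lox gene-targeting plasmid for Trypanosoma brucei, built on the pHD309 backbone. In E. coli it is propagated through a ColE1/pMB1-type origin and selected with ampicillin via a bla gene under its own promoter. The feature table also picks up small remnants of pBR322-derived sequence (fragments of the tetracycline resistance gene, bom, rop and lacI), which appear to be backbone leftovers rather than functional elements.

The payload begins with a partial beta-tubulin coding sequence that provides homology for integration at the tubulin locus. The automated annotation matches this region to beta-tubulins from unrelated species, which reflects the strong conservation of tubulin; the catalogue entry gives the source as T. brucei. Downstream lies an aldolase 5' UTR, then a floxed cassette consisting of a splice acceptor site, a neomycin phosphotransferase gene, a Ty1 epitope tag and herpes simplex virus thymidine kinase, followed by the aldolase 3' UTR. The short tubulin-like match just before NEO probably belongs to the splice acceptor region. No dedicated trypanosome promoter is recorded or annotated.

The NEO–Ty1–TK arrangement gives both positive and negative selection: G418 selects for parasites that have integrated the cassette, while TK makes them sensitive to ganciclovir. The two loxP sites are annotated in the same orientation, so Cre expression excises the marker, and ganciclovir then enriches for cells that have lost it. This supports the construction of null and conditional null mutants. The depositor notes several sequence mismatches in the tubulin, TK and aldolase 3' UTR regions that are not expected to affect function.
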