Addgene plasmid #48358: pHJ22
Purpose: Targets beta-Tubulin for Cre-lox mediated knockout in T. brucei, Neomycin/Gancyclovir selectable
Depositing lab: George Cross. Depositing organization: Rockefeller University. Publication: Strategies to construct null and conditional null Trypanosoma brucei mutants using Cre-recombinase and loxP. Kim HS, Li Z, Boothroyd C, Cross GA. Mol Biochem Parasitol. 2013 Aug 13;191(1):16-19. doi: 10.1016/j.molbiopara.2013.08.001. PubMed 23954366.
Backbone
  Vector backbone: pHD309
  Backbone manufacturer: Cross Lab
  Total vector size (bp): 6092
  Vector type: Cre/Lox ; Knockout in T. Brucei
  Selectable markers: Neomycin (select with G418) ; Gancyclovir
Growth in bacteria
  Bacterial resistance: Ampicillin, 100 μg/mL
  Growth temperature: 37°C
  Growth strain: DH5alpha
  Copy number: Unknown
Gene/Insert
  Gene/Insert name: Partial beta-TUB followed by 5' ALD UTR-loxP-SAS-NEO-Ty1-TK-loxP-3' ALD UTR
  Species: T. brucei
  Cloning method: Unknown
  Sequencing primers: 5′ tb#44 CTGGTTAGTATGGACTTCTCTAGA; 3′ pBRrevBam
Terms and licenses: Academic/Nonprofit Terms; Industry Terms: Not Available to Industry
Depositor comments: For additional information, see http://tryps.rockefeller.edu/trypsru2_cre-lox.html There are several mismatches between Addgene's quality control sequence and the reference sequence from the depositing lab; most notably in the beta-tubulin ORF, HSV thymidine kinase and the T. brucei Aldolase 3'UTR. These mismatches should not affect plasmid function.
How to cite: pHJ22 was a gift from George Cross (Addgene plasmid # 48358 ; http://n2t.net/addgene:48358 ; RRID:Addgene_48358)
