>Addgene plasmid #48358 | pHJ22 | addgene partial sequence | sequence record 72670 | Neo-F 5'-CGTTGGCTACCCGTGATATT-3'
TGGCGGCGAATGGGCTGACCGCTTCCTCGTGCTTTACGGTATCGCCGCTCCCGATTCGCAGCGCATCGCC
TTCTATCGCCTTCTTGACGAGTTCTTCTCTAGAGAAGTCCATACTAACCAGGACCCACTTGACGCCACCA
TGGCCTCGTACCCCGGCCATCAACACGCGTCTGCGTTCGACCAGGCTGCGCGTTCTCGCGGCCATAGCAA
CCGACGTACGGCGTTGCGCCCTCGCCGGCAGCAAGAAGCCACGGAAGTCCGCCCGGAGCAGAAAATGCCC
ACGCTACTGCGGGTTTATATAGACGGTCCCCACGGGATGGGGAAAACCACCACCACGCAACTGCTGGTGG
CCCTGGGTTCGCGCGACGATATCGTCTACGTACCCGAGCCGATGACTTACTGGCGGGTGCTGGGGGCTTC
CGAGACAATCGCGAACATCTACACCACACAACACCGCCTCGACCAGGGTGAGATATCGGCCGGGGACGCG
GCGGTGGTAATGACAAGCGCCCAGATAACAATGGGCATGCCTTATGCCGTGACCGACGCCGTTCTGGCTC
CTCATATCGGGGGGGAGGCTGGGAGCTCACATGCCCCGCCCCCGGCCCTCACCCTCCTCCTCGACCGCCA
TCCCATCGCCGTCATGCTGTGCTACCCGGCCGCGCGGTACCTTATGGGCAGCATGACCCCCCAGGCCGTG
CTGGCGTTCGTGGCCCTCATCCCGCCGACCTTGCCCGGCACCAACATCGTGCTTGGGGCCCTTCCGGAGG
ACAGACACATCGACCGCCTGGCCAAACGCCAGCGCCCCGGCGAGCGGCTGGACCTGGCTATGCTGGCTGC
GATTCGCCGCGTTTACGGGCTACTTGCCAATACGGTGCGGTATCTGCAGTGCGGCGGGTCGTGGCGGGAG
GACTGGGGACAGCTTTCGGGGACGGCCGTGCCGCCCCAGGGTGCCGAGCCCCAGAGCAACGCGGGCCCAC
GACCCCATATCGGGGACACGTTATTTACCCTGTTTCGGGCCCCCGAGTTGCTGGCCCCCAACGGCGACCT
GTATAACGTGTTTGCCTGGGCCT
