>Addgene plasmid #48358 | pHJ22 | addgene partial sequence | sequence record 72674 | Neo-R 5'-GCCCAGTCATAGCCGAATAG-3'
AGCGGCCGGAGAACCTGCGTGCAATCCATCCAAGCTTGGCCGGATCACCTCCCAGAACTTTGAGCCGATC
TGGTTACCGCATTGGCCAGCCTGAACGCAGACGATTTCGCGCATATTCGAGATCTGTAATGTCAGTGCGA
GCGATCAAGAATGTAACACAAAGGAATACCAAGTTTGTGAATTTTATTTTTTGGTGTAATTGAAGTCTTC
AAGTTGAAAAAAATGGGGAAAAGGAAAAAAAACTCGAAGGCGCGTGCAGCGGCCGGCCGACGAGAACGTG
TACCGGTATAACTTCGTATAATGTATGCTATACGAAGTTATAAGCTTCGTTGCAGTTGAGTTTCTGTTTT
CGGGCTTGTTGGTATACTTGTTTGATTAATGTGGCTGATAGCTAAGCTATCGCAAATATTTGTACAAGAC
ATGAGGGGGCAAAAAAATAAGCCAAGTGTATTTGTTAGGCTTCCGTGCCTGTTAGAGAAATATGTAAGGA
AACGCGTGCGCTACACAGCTTGAGCACCCTCGAGCATCTTCATTACCTACTGCTAATGACGAACGGGAAA
TGCCCCGTCCGCGTCTAGTATTGCTCCTCCTCGTCGAACTCGCCCTCCTCCTCAATCGTGGCATCCTGGT
ACTGCTGGTACTCAGACACGAGATCGTTCATGTTGGACTCTGCCTCCGTGAATTCCATCTCGTCCATACC
CTCGCCAGTGTACCAGTGCAAGAACGCCTTGCGACGGAACATGAGGGTGAACTGCTCTCCCACACGGCGG
AACATCTCCTGGATGCAGGTGTTGTTGCCAATGAAGGTGACAGCCATCTTGAGTCCCTTGGGTGGGATAT
CGCAAACAGAGGACTTGATGTTGTTCGGGATCTCCACTCAATGAAGTAGGACGAGTTCTTGTTCTGCACG
TTCAGCATCTGCTCATCAACCTCCTTCGTCGACATGCGGCCGCGGAAGAGTGCAGACGCTGTCAGGTAGC
GGCCGTGACGAGGATCTGCAGCTTGCATCATGTTTTTCGCATCGAACATCTGCTGCGTTAGCTCGGGCAC
GGAGAGACCGCGGTACTGCTGCGAGCC
